Addgene plasmid #153510: pAGM9121_TEV-His-GFP11
Purpose: TEV-His-GFP11 C-terminal Tag Donor Plasmid
Depositing lab: Sylvestre Marillonnet. Depositing organization: Leibniz Institute of Plant Biochemistry (IPB). Publication: A modular two yeast species secretion system for the production and preparative application of unspecific peroxygenases. Pullmann P, Knorrscheidt A, Munch J, Palme PR, Hoehenwarter W, Marillonnet S, Alcalde M, Westermann B, Weissenborn MJ. Commun Biol. 2021 May 12;4(1):562. doi: 10.1038/s42003-021-02076-3. PubMed 33980981.
Backbone
  Vector backbone: pAGM9121
  Vector type: Synthetic Biology
Growth in bacteria
  Bacterial resistance: Spectinomycin, 50 μg/mL
  Growth temperature: 37°C
  Growth strain: DH5alpha
  Copy number: High Copy
Gene/Insert
  Gene/Insert name: TEV-His-GFP11
  Species: Synthetic
  Cloning method: Restriction Enzyme; 5′ cloning site Unknown (unknown if destroyed)
Terms and licenses: Academic/Nonprofit Terms; Industry Terms: Not Available to Industry
Depositor comments: Please visit https://www.biorxiv.org/content/10.1101/2020.07.22.216432v1 for bioRxiv preprint.
How to cite: pAGM9121_TEV-His-GFP11 was a gift from Sylvestre Marillonnet (Addgene plasmid # 153510 ; http://n2t.net/addgene:153510 ; RRID:Addgene_153510)
