[The description below was written by a language model from this plasmid's Addgene catalogue record and pLannotate feature annotations shown in this document.]
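Description:
pAGM9121_TEV-His-GFP11 is a small (about 2.2 kb) synthetic-biology donor plasmid built on the pAGM9121 backbone, a vector generally used as a level 0 part acceptor in modular (Golden Gate/MoClo-type) cloning. It carries a single standardised part, a C-terminal tag module, rather than a complete expression unit. The plasmid is propagated in E. coli at high copy from a ColE1/pUC-type origin and is selected with spectinomycin through an aadA aminoglycoside adenylyltransferase gene. The annotation places this gene downstream of a fragment of the class 1 integron Pc promoter and a short remnant of a gentamicin acetyltransferase gene. The remnant appears to be a leftover of the resistance cassette's origin and not a functional marker. A very short match to a modified castor bean catalase intron is also annotated near the insert, and it is most likely an incidental fragment hit.

The insert is a synthetic sequence named TEV-His-GFP11. Only the GFP11 segment is picked up in the feature table; the TEV and His elements are inferred from the construct name. Read this way, the module combines a TEV protease recognition site for removing the tag, a polyhistidine tag for metal-affinity purification, and the eleventh β-strand of superfolder GFP. GFP11 complements the separately supplied GFP(1-10) fragment to restore fluorescence, which gives a split-GFP readout of how much tagged protein is present. No promoter, terminator or gene of interest is annotated, and the record does not state the cloning sites flanking the part. According to the stated purpose and the associated publication, the part is meant to be assembled onto the C-terminus of target proteins in a modular yeast secretion system for producing unspecific peroxygenases.
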