Features (pLannotate 1.2.2; 6 found; start..end, strand, type, name):
     23..46      +  promoter       Pc promoter (fragment): intI1 (promoter lies within the coding sequence); class 1 integron promoter
    222..278     +  CDS            GmR (fragment): gentamycin acetyltransferase; aacC1; confers resistance to gentamycin
    289..1076    +  CDS            SmR (fragment): aminoglycoside adenylyltransferase (Murphy, 1985); aadA; confers resistance to spectinomycin and streptomycin
   1417..2005    +  rep_origin     ori: high-copy-number ColE1/pMB1/pBR322/pUC origin of replication
   2098..2113    -  intron         cat1 intron (fragment): castor bean catalase intron, modified
   2154..2201    +  CDS            GFP11: 11th β-strand of superfolder GFP associates with GFP(1-10), consisting of the first 10 β-strands, to reconstitute fluorescent GFP (Cabantous et al., 2005; Kamiyama et al., 2016)
>Addgene plasmid #153510 | pAGM9121_TEV-His-GFP11 | addgene full sequence | sequence record 310809 | Addgene NGS Result
GTGCCGAGGCACGAACCCAGTGGACATAAGCCTGTTCGGTTCGTAAGCTGTAATGCAAGTAGCGTATGCG
CTCACGCAACTGGTCCAGAACCTTGACCGAACGCAGCGGTGGTAACGGCGCAGTGGCGGTTTTCATGGCT
TGTTATGACTGTTTTTTTGGGGTACAGTCTATGCCTCGGGCATCCAAGCAGCAAGCGCGTTACGCCGTGG
GTCGATGTTTGATGTTATGGAGCAGCAACGATGTTACGCAGCAGGGCAGTCGCCCTAAAACAAAGTTAAA
CATCATGGGGGAAGCGGTGATCGCCGAAGTATCGACTCAACTATCAGAGGTAGTTGGCGTCATCGAGCGC
CATCTCGAACCGACGTTGCTGGCCGTACATTTGTACGGCTCCGCAGTGGATGGCGGCCTGAAGCCACACA
GCGATATTGATTTGCTGGTTACGGTGACCGTAAGGCTTGATGAAACAACGCGGCGAGCTTTGATCAACGA
CCTTTTGGAAACTTCGGCTTCCCCTGGAGAGAGCGAGATTCTCCGCGCTGTAGAAGTCACCATTGTTGTG
CACGACGACATCATTCCGTGGCGTTATCCAGCTAAGCGCGAACTGCAATTTGGAGAATGGCAGCGCAATG
ACATTCTTGCAGGTATCTTCGAGCCAGCCACGATCGACATTGATCTGGCTATCTTGCTGACAAAAGCAAG
AGAACATAGCGTTGCCTTGGTAGGTCCAGCGGCGGAGGAACTCTTTGATCCGGTTCCTGAACAGGATCTA
TTTGAGGCGCTAAATGAAACCTTAACGCTATGGAACTCGCCGCCCGACTGGGCTGGCGATGAGCGAAATG
TAGTGCTTACGTTGTCCCGCATTTGGTACAGCGCAGTAACCGGCAAAATCGCGCCGAAGGATGTCGCTGC
CGACTGGGCAATGGAGCGCCTGCCGGCCCAGTATCAGCCCGTCATACTTGAAGCTAGACAGGCTTATCTT
GGACAAGAAGAAGATCGCTTGGCCTCGCGCGCAGATCAGTTGGAAGAATTTGTCCATTACGTGAAAGGCG
AGATCACCAAGGTAGTCGGCAAATAATGTCTAGCTAGAAATTCGTTCAAGCCGACGCCGCTTCGCGGCGC
GGCTTAACTCAAGCGTTAGATGCACTAAGCACATAATTGCTCACAGCCAAACTATCAGGTCAAGTCTGCT
TTTATTATTTTTAAGCGTGCATAATAAGCCCTACACAAATTGGGAGATATATCATGCTGTCAGACCAAGT
TTACTCATATATACTTTAGATTGATTTAAAACTTCATTTTTAATTTAAAAGGATCTAGGTGAAGATCCTT
TTTGATAATCTCATGACCAAAATCCCTTAACGTGAGTTTTCGTTCCACTGAGCGTCAGACCCCGTAGAAA
AGATCAAAGGATCTTCTTGAGATCCTTTTTTTCTGCGCGTAATCTGCTGCTTGCAAACAAAAAAACCACC
GCTACCAGCGGTGGTTTGTTTGCCGGATCAAGAGCTACCAACTCTTTTTCCGAAGGTAACTGGCTTCAGC
AGAGCGCAGATACCAAATACTGTTCTTCTAGTGTAGCCGTAGTTAGGCCACCACTTCAAGAACTCTGTAG
CACCGCCTACATACCTCGCTCTGCTAATCCTGTTACCAGTGGCTGCTGCCAGTGGCGATAAGTCGTGTCT
TACCGGGTTGGACTCAAGACGATAGTTACCGGATAAGGCGCAGCGGTCGGGCTGAACGGGGGGTTCGTGC
ACACAGCCCAGCTTGGAGCGAACGACCTACACCGAACTGAGATACCTACAGCGTGAGCTATGAGAAAGCG
CCACGCTTCCCGAAGGGAGAAAGGCGGACAGGTATCCGGTAAGCGGCAGGGTCGGAACAGGAGAGCGCAC
GAGGGAGCTTCCAGGGGGAAACGCCTGGTATCTTTATAGTCCTGTCGGGTTTCGCCACCTCTGACTTGAG
CGTCGATTTTTGTGATGCTCGTCAGGGGGGCGGAGCCTATGGAAAAACGCCAGCAACGCGGCCTTTTTAC
GGTTCCTGCACTCTGTGGTCTCATTCGGGCAGCGAAAATCTATATTTTGAAGGTATGGGCAGCCATCATC
ATCATCATCATAGCGGAATGTCGGATGGAGGGTCTGGTGGCGGATCAACAAGCCGTGACCACATGGTCCT
TCATGAGTACGTAAATGCTGCTGGGATTACATGAGCTTCGAGACCACGAA
